Addgene plasmid #160250: pCDNA-FLAG-METTL3
Purpose: Express FLAG-METTL3 in human cells
Depositing lab: Alessandro Fatica. Depositing organization: Universita degli Studi di Roma "La Sapienza". Publication: METTL3 regulates WTAP protein homeostasis. Sorci M, Ianniello Z, Cruciani S, Larivera S, Ginistrelli LC, Capuano E, Marchioni M, Fazi F, Fatica A. Cell Death Dis. 2018 Jul 23;9(8):796. doi: 10.1038/s41419-018-0843-z. PubMed 30038300.
Backbone
  Vector backbone: pcDNA3.1
  Backbone size w/o insert (bp): 5500
  Total vector size (bp): 8200
  Vector type: Mammalian Expression
Growth in bacteria
  Bacterial resistance: Ampicillin, 100 μg/mL
  Growth temperature: 37°C
  Growth strain: DH5alpha
  Copy number: High Copy
Gene/Insert
  Gene/Insert name: methyltransferase like 3 (alt name: METTL3)
  Species: H. sapiens (human)
  Insert size (bp): 1700
  Entrez Gene: METTL3 (a.k.a. IME4, M6A, MT-A70, Spo8, hMETTL3)
  Promoter: CMV
  Tag / fusion protein: FLAG (N terminal on insert)
  Cloning method: Restriction Enzyme; 5′ cloning site Hind III (not destroyed); 3′ cloning site Not I (not destroyed)
  Sequencing primers: 5′ CCCAAGCTTATGTCGGACACGTGGAGC; 3′ ATTTGCGGCCGCCTATAAATTCTTAGGTTTAGAGAT
Terms and licenses: Academic/Nonprofit Terms; Industry Terms: Not Available to Industry
How to cite: pCDNA-FLAG-METTL3 was a gift from Alessandro Fatica (Addgene plasmid # 160250 ; http://n2t.net/addgene:160250 ; RRID:Addgene_160250)
