[The description below was written by a language model from this plasmid's Addgene catalogue record and pLannotate feature annotations shown in this document.]
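Description:
pCDNA-FLAG-METTL3 is a mammalian expression plasmid built on the pcDNA3.1 backbone for producing N-terminally FLAG-tagged human METTL3 in human cells. It is propagated in E. coli as a high-copy plasmid through a ColE1/pUC-type origin and selected with ampicillin via the β-lactamase gene. An f1 origin is also present, a standard backbone element that permits single-stranded DNA production.

The METTL3 coding sequence, inserted between HindIII and NotI sites that remain intact, is driven by the human cytomegalovirus immediate early enhancer and promoter and terminated by the bovine growth hormone polyadenylation signal. A T7 promoter sits just upstream of the open reading frame and could support in vitro transcription. The tag is annotated as a short fragment of a 3xFLAG match immediately preceding METTL3; its length is consistent with a single FLAG epitope, as the catalogue entry describes. A separate cassette, with the SV40 early promoter driving the neomycin phosphotransferase gene followed by an SV40 poly(A) signal, allows G418 selection of stably transfected mammalian cells. Small annotated fragments such as the HIV-1 LTR, ble, lacI and bom hits appear to be backbone remnants or partial matches rather than functional parts.

METTL3 is the catalytic subunit that pairs with METTL14 in the N6-adenosine RNA methyltransferase complex, so the construct suits overexpression, immunoprecipitation and detection of METTL3 through its epitope tag in studies of m6A RNA methylation. The sequenced record is 7,137 nt, shorter than the approximately 8,200 bp total listed in the catalogue fields, which appear to be rough estimates.
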