Features (pLannotate 1.2.2; 21 found; start..end, strand, type, name):
    127..506     +  enhancer       CMV enhancer: human cytomegalovirus immediate early enhancer
    507..710     +  promoter       CMV promoter: human cytomegalovirus (CMV) immediate early promoter
    706..739     +  LTR            5' LTR (truncated) (fragment): truncated 5' long terminal repeat (LTR) from HIV-1
    755..773     +  promoter       T7 promoter: promoter for bacteriophage T7 RNA polymerase
    812..835     +  CDS            3xFLAG (fragment): three tandem FLAG® epitope tags
    836..2572    +  CDS            METTL3 (sequence partly withheld): MTA70_HUMAN - Also known as MTA70. Experimental evidence at protein level: Swiss-Prot protein existence level 1. The METTL3-METTL14 heterodimer forms a N6-methyltransferase complex that methylates adenosine residues at the N(6) position of some RNAs and regulates various processes such as the circadian clock, differentiation of embryonic and hematopoietic stem cells, cortical neurogenesis, response to DNA damage, differentiation of T-cells and primary miRNA processing (PubMed:22575960, PubMed:24284625, PubMed:25719671, PubMed:25799998, PubMed:26321680, PubMed:26593424, PubMed:27627798, PubMed:
   2626..2850    +  polyA_signal   bGH poly(A) signal: bovine growth hormone polyadenylation signal
   2854..2875    +  promoter       SV40 promoter (fragment): SV40 enhancer and early promoter
   2896..3324    +  rep_origin     f1 ori (sequence partly withheld): f1 bacteriophage origin of replication; arrow indicates direction of (+) strand synthesis
   3338..3667    +  promoter       SV40 promoter: SV40 enhancer and early promoter
   3734..4525    +  CDS            neo: KKA2_KLEPN - Also known as kan, nptII. Experimental evidence at protein level: Swiss-Prot protein existence level 1. Resistance to kanamycin, neomycin, paromomycin, ribostamycin, butirosin and gentamicin B. From Klebsiella pneumoniae.
   4549..4707    +  CDS            ble (fragment): BLE_KLEPN - Experimental evidence at protein level: Swiss-Prot protein existence level 1. Binding protein with a strong affinity to the bleomycin family of antibiotics. Binds to CL990; an antimitotic-antibiotic compound. From Klebsiella pneumoniae.
   4702..4823    +  polyA_signal   SV40 poly(A) signal: SV40 polyadenylation signal
   4896..4912    -  protein_bind   lac operator: The lac repressor binds to the lac operator to inhibit transcription in E. coli. This inhibition can be relieved by adding lactose or isopropyl-β-D-thiogalactopyranoside (IPTG). lac repressor encoded by lacI
   4920..4950    -  promoter       lac promoter: promoter for the E. coli lac operon
   4965..4986    -  protein_bind   CAP binding site: CAP binding activates transcription in the presence of cAMP. E. coli catabolite activator protein
   4999..5091    -  CDS            lacI (fragment): lac repressor; lacI; The lac repressor binds to the lac operator to inhibit transcription in E. coli. This inhibition can be relieved by adding lactose or isopropyl-β-D-thiogalactopyranoside (IPTG).
   5274..5862    -  rep_origin     ori: high-copy-number ColE1/pMB1/pBR322/pUC origin of replication
   6033..6893    -  CDS            AmpR: β-lactamase; bla; confers resistance to ampicillin, carbenicillin, and related antibiotics
   6894..6998    -  promoter       AmpR promoter: bla
   7057..7109    -  misc_feature   bom (fragment): basis of mobility region from pBR322
>Addgene plasmid #160250 | pCDNA-FLAG-METTL3 | addgene full sequence | sequence record 317531 | Addgene NGS Result
CTGAGTAGTGCGCGAGCAAAATTTAAGCTACAACAAGGCAAGGCTTGACCGACAATTGCATGAAGAATCT
GCTTAGGGTTAGGCGTTTTGCGCTGCTTCGCGATGTACGGGCCAGATATACGCGTTGACATTGATTATTG
ACTAGTTATTAATAGTAATCAATTACGGGGTCATTAGTTCATAGCCCATATATGGAGTTCCGCGTTACAT
AACTTACGGTAAATGGCCCGCCTGGCTGACCGCCCAACGACCCCCGCCCATTGACGTCAATAATGACGTA
TGTTCCCATAGTAACGCCAATAGGGACTTTCCATTGACGTCAATGGGTGGAGTATTTACGGTAAACTGCC
CACTTGGCAGTACATCAAGTGTATCATATGCCAAGTACGCCCCCTATTGACGTCAATGACGGTAAATGGC
CCGCCTGGCATTATGCCCAGTACATGACCTTATGGGACTTTCCTACTTGGCAGTACATCTACGTATTAGT
CATCGCTATTACCATGGTGATGCGGTTTTGGCAGTACATCAATGGGCGTGGATAGCGGTTTGACTCACGG
GGATTTCCAAGTCTCCACCCCATTGACGTCAATGGGAGTTTGTTTTGGCACCAAAATCAACGGGACTTTC
CAAAATGTCGTAACAACTCCGCCCCATTGACGCAAATGGGCGGTAGGCGTGTACGGTGGGAGGTCTATAT
AAGCAGAGCTCTCTGGCTAACTAGAGAACCCACTGCTTACTGGCTTATCGAAATTAATACGACTCACTAT
AGGGAGACCCAAGCTGGCTAGCGTTTAAACTTAAGCTTATGGATTACAAGGATGACGACGATAAGTCGGA
CACGTGGAGCTCTATCCAGGCCCACAAGAAGCAGCTGGACTCTCTGCGGGAGAGGCTGCAGCGGAGGCGG
AAGCAGGACTCGGGGCACTTGGATCTACGGAATCCAGAGGCAGCATTGTCTCCAACCTTCCGTAGTGACA
GCCCAGTGCCTACTGCACCCACCTCTGGTGGCCCTAAGCCCAGCACAGCTTCAGCAGTTCCTGAATTAGC
TACAGATCCTGAGTTAGAGAAGAAGTTGCTACACCACCTCTCTGATCTGGCCTTAACATTGCCCACTGAT
GCTGTGTCCATCTGTCTTGCCATCTCCACGCCAGATGCTCCTGCCACTCAAGATGGGGTAGAAAGCCTCC
TGCAGAAGTTTGCAGCTCAGGAGTTGATTGAGGTAAAGCGAGGTCTCCTACAAGATGATGCACATCCTAC
TCTTGTAACCTATGCTGACCATTCCAAGCTCTCTGCCATGATGGGTGCTGTGGCAGAAAAGAAGGGCCCT
GGGGAGGTAGCAGGGACTGTCACAGGGCAGAAGCGGCGTGCAGAACAGGACTCGACTACAGTAGCTGCCT
TTGCCAGTTCGTTAGTCTCTGGTCTGAACTCTTCAGCATCGGAACCAGCAAAGGAGCCAGCCAAGAAATC
AAGGAAACATGCTGCCTCAGATGTTGATCTGGAGATAGAGAGCCTTCTGAACCAACAGTCCACTAAGGAA
CAACAGAGCAAGAAGGTCAGTCAGGAGATCCTAGAGCTATTAAATACTACAACAGCCAAGGAACAATCCA
TTGTTGAAAAATTTCGCTCTCGAGGTCGGGCCCAAGTGCAAGAATTCTGTGACTATGGAACCAAGGAGGA
GTGCATGAAAGCCAGTGATGCTGATCGACCCTGTCGCAAGCTGCACTTCAGACGAATTATCAATAAACAC
ACTGATGAGTCTTTAGGTGACTGCTCTTTCCTTAATACATGTTTCCACATGGATACCTGCAAGTATGTTC
ACTATGAAATTGATGCTTGCATGGATTCTGAGGCCCCTGGCAGCAAAGACCACACGCCAAGCCAGGAGCT
T
[681 nt withheld, positions 1892-2572]
TAGGCGGCCGCTCGAGTCTAGAGGGCCCGTTTAAACCCGCTGATCAGCCTCGACTGTGCCTTCTAGTTGC
CAGCCATCTGTTGTTTGCCCCTCCCCCGTGCCTTCCTTGACCCTGGAAGGTGCCACTCCCACTGTCCTTT
CCTAATAAAATGAGGAAATTGCATCGCATTGTCTGAGTAGGTGTCATTCTATTCTGGGGGGTGGGGTGGG
GCAGGACAGCAAGGGGGAGGATTGGGAAGACAATAGCAGGCATGCTGGGGATGCGGTGGGCTCTATGGCT
TCTGAGGCGGAAAGAACCAGCTGGGGCTCTAGGGGGTATCCCC
[124 nt withheld, positions 2896-3019]
C
[91 nt withheld, positions 3021-3111]
A
[49 nt withheld, positions 3113-3161]
CCTTTGACGTTGGAGTCCACGTTCTTT
[37 nt withheld, positions 3189-3225]
ACCCTATCTCGGTCTATTCTTTTGATTTATAAGGGATTTTGCCGATTTCGGCCTATTGGTTAAAAAATGA
GCTGATTTAACAAAAATTTAACGCGAATTAATTCTGTGGAATGTGTGTCAGTTAGGGTGTGGAAAGTCCC
CAGGCTCCCCAGCAGGCAGAAGTATGCAAAGCATGCATCTCAATTAGTCAGCAACCAGGTGTGGAAAGTC
CCCAGGCTCCCCAGCAGGCAGAAGTATGCAAAGCATGCATCTCAATTAGTCAGCAACCATAGTCCCGCCC
CTAACTCCGCCCATCCCGCCCCTAACTCCGCCCAGTTCCGCCCATTCTCCGCCCCATGGCTGACTAATTT
TTTTTATTTATGCAGAGGCCGAGGCCGCCTCTGCCTCTGAGCTATTCCAGAAGTAGTGAGGAGGCTTTTT
TGGAGGCCTAGGCTTTTGCAAAAAGCTCCCGGGAGCTTGTATATCCATTTTCGGATCTGATCAAGAGACA
GGATGAGGATCGTTTCGCATGATTGAACAAGATGGATTGCACGCAGGTTCTCCGGCCGCTTGGGTGGAGA
GGCTATTCGGCTATGACTGGGCACAACAGACAATCGGCTGCTCTGATGCCGCCGTGTTCCGGCTGTCAGC
GCAGGGGCGCCCGGTTCTTTTTGTCAAGACCGACCTGTCCGGTGCCCTGAATGAACTGCAGGACGAGGCA
GCGCGGCTATCGTGGCTGGCCACGACGGGCGTTCCTTGCGCAGCTGTGCTCGACGTTGTCACTGAAGCGG
GAAGGGACTGGCTGCTATTGGGCGAAGTGCCGGGGCAGGATCTCCTGTCATCTCACCTTGCTCCTGCCGA
GAAAGTATCCATCATGGCTGATGCAATGCGGCGGCTGCATACGCTTGATCCGGCTACCTGCCCATTCGAC
CACCAAGCGAAACATCGCATCGAGCGAGCACGTACTCGGATGGAAGCCGGTCTTGTCGATCAGGATGATC
TGGACGAAGAGCATCAGGGGCTCGCGCCAGCCGAACTGTTCGCCAGGCTCAAGGCGCGCATGCCCGACGG
CGAGGATCTCGTCGTGACCCATGGCGATGCCTGCTTGCCGAATATCATGGTGGAAAATGGCCGCTTTTCT
GGATTCATCGACTGTGGCCGGCTGGGTGTGGCGGACCGCTATCAGGACATAGCGTTGGCTACCCGTGATA
TTGCTGAAGAGCTTGGCGGCGAATGGGCTGACCGCTTCCTCGTGCTTTACGGTATCGCCGCTCCCGATTC
GCAGCGCATCGCCTTCTATCGCCTTCTTGACGAGTTCTTCTGAGCGGGACTCTGGGGTTCGAAATGACCG
ACCAAGCGACGCCCAACCTGCCATCACGAGATTTCGATTCCACCGCCGCCTTCTATGAAAGGTTGGGCTT
CGGAATCGTTTTCCGGGACGCCGGCTGGATGATCCTCCAGCGCGGGGATCTCATGCTGGAGTTCTTCGCC
CACCCCAACTTGTTTATTGCAGCTTATAATGGTTACAAATAAAGCAATAGCATCACAAATTTCACAAATA
AAGCATTTTTTTCACTGCATTCTAGTTGTGGTTTGTCCAAACTCATCAATGTATCTTATCATGTCTGTAT
ACCGTCGACCTCTAGCTAGAGCTTGGCGTAATCATGGTCATAGCTGTTTCCTGTGTGAAATTGTTATCCG
CTCACAATTCCACACAACATACGAGCCGGAAGCATAAAGTGTAAAGCCTGGGGTGCCTAATGAGTGAGCT
AACTCACATTAATTGCGTTGCGCTCACTGCCCGCTTTCCAGTCGGGAAACCTGTCGTGCCAGCTGCATTA
ATGAATCGGCCAACGCGCGGGGAGAGGCGGTTTGCGTATTGGGCGCTCTTCCGCTTCCTCGCTCACTGAC
TCGCTGCGCTCGGTCGTTCGGCTGCGGCGAGCGGTATCAGCTCACTCAAAGGCGGTAATACGGTTATCCA
CAGAATCAGGGGATAACGCAGGAAAGAACATGTGAGCAAAAGGCCAGCAAAAGGCCAGGAACCGTAAAAA
GGCCGCGTTGCTGGCGTTTTTCCATAGGCTCCGCCCCCCTGACGAGCATCACAAAAATCGACGCTCAAGT
CAGAGGTGGCGAAACCCGACAGGACTATAAAGATACCAGGCGTTTCCCCCTGGAAGCTCCCTCGTGCGCT
CTCCTGTTCCGACCCTGCCGCTTACCGGATACCTGTCCGCCTTTCTCCCTTCGGGAAGCGTGGCGCTTTC
TCATAGCTCACGCTGTAGGTATCTCAGTTCGGTGTAGGTCGTTCGCTCCAAGCTGGGCTGTGTGCACGAA
CCCCCCGTTCAGCCCGACCGCTGCGCCTTATCCGGTAACTATCGTCTTGAGTCCAACCCGGTAAGACACG
ACTTATCGCCACTGGCAGCAGCCACTGGTAACAGGATTAGCAGAGCGAGGTATGTAGGCGGTGCTACAGA
GTTCTTGAAGTGGTGGCCTAACTACGGCTACACTAGAAGAACAGTATTTGGTATCTGCGCTCTGCTGAAG
CCAGTTACCTTCGGAAAAAGAGTTGGTAGCTCTTGATCCGGCAAACAAACCACCGCTGGTAGCGGTGGTT
TTTTTGTTTGCAAGCAGCAGATTACGCGCAGAAAAAAAGGATCTCAAGAAGATCCTTTGATCTTTTCTAC
GGGGTCTGACGCTCAGTGGAACGAAAACTCACGTTAAGGGATTTTGGTCATGAGATTATCAAAAAGGATC
TTCACCTAGATCCTTTTAAATTAAAAATGAAGTTTTAAATCAATCTAAAGTATATATGAGTAAACTTGGT
CTGACAGTTACCAATGCTTAATCAGTGAGGCACCTATCTCAGCGATCTGTCTATTTCGTTCATCCATAGT
TGCCTGACTCCCCGTCGTGTAGATAACTACGATACGGGAGGGCTTACCATCTGGCCCCAGTGCTGCAATG
ATACCGCGAGACCCACGCTCACCGGCTCCAGATTTATCAGCAATAAACCAGCCAGCCGGAAGGGCCGAGC
GCAGAAGTGGTCCTGCAACTTTATCCGCCTCCATCCAGTCTATTAATTGTTGCCGGGAAGCTAGAGTAAG
TAGTTCGCCAGTTAATAGTTTGCGCAACGTTGTTGCCATTGCTACAGGCATCGTGGTGTCACGCTCGTCG
TTTGGTATGGCTTCATTCAGCTCCGGTTCCCAACGATCAAGGCGAGTTACATGATCCCCCATGTTGTGCA
AAAAAGCGGTTAGCTCCTTCGGTCCTCCGATCGTTGTCAGAAGTAAGTTGGCCGCAGTGTTATCACTCAT
GGTTATGGCAGCACTGCATAATTCTCTTACTGTCATGCCATCCGTAAGATGCTTTTCTGTGACTGGTGAG
TACTCAACCAAGTCATTCTGAGAATAGTGTATGCGGCGACCGAGTTGCTCTTGCCCGGCGTCAATACGGG
ATAATACCGCGCCACATAGCAGAACTTTAAAAGTGCTCATCATTGGAAAACGTTCTTCGGGGCGAAAACT
CTCAAGGATCTTACCGCTGTTGAGATCCAGTTCGATGTAACCCACTCGTGCACCCAACTGATCTTCAGCA
TCTTTTACTTTCACCAGCGTTTCTGGGTGAGCAAAAACAGGAAGGCAAAATGCCGCAAAAAAGGGAATAA
GGGCGACACGGAAATGTTGAATACTCATACTCTTCCTTTTTCAATATTATTGAAGCATTTATCAGGGTTA
TTGTCTCATGAGCGGATACATATTTGAATGTATTTAGAAAAATAAACAAATAGGGGTTCCGCGCACATTT
CCCCGAAAAGTGCCACCTGACGTCGACGGATCGGGAGATCTCCCGATCCCCTATGGTGCACTCTCAGTAC
AATCTGCTCTGATGCCGCATAGTTAAGCCAGTATCTGCTCCCTGCTTGTGTGTTGGAGGTCG
